>Addgene plasmid #111537 | hC73W-pEGFP-N1 | addgene full sequence | sequence record 211625 | Addgene NGS Result
GTGATGCGGTTTTGGCAGTACATCAATGGGCGTGGATAGCGGTTTGACTCACGGGGATTTCCAAGTCTCC
ACCCCATTGACGTCAATGGGAGTTTGTTTTGGCACCAAAATCAACGGGACTTTCCAAAATGTCGTAACAA
CTCCGCCCCATTGACGCAAATGGGCGGTAGGCGTGTACGGTGGGAGGTCTATATAAGCAGAGCTGGTTTA
GTGAACCGTCAGATCCGCTAGCGCTACCGGACTCAGATCTCGAGCTCAAGCTTCGAATTCAAATGCCGGC
GGGCATGACGAAGCATGGCTCCCGCTCCACCAGCTCGCTGCCGCCCGAGCCCATGGAGATCGTGCGCAGC
AAGGCGTGCTCTCGGCGGGTCCGCCTCAACGTCGGGGGGCTGGCGCACGAGGTACTCTGGCGTACCCTGG
ACCGCCTGCCCCGCACGCGGCTGGGCAAGCTCCGCGACTGCAACACGCACGACTCGCTGCTCGAGGTGTG
GGATGACTACAGCCTCGACGACAACGAGTACTTCTTTGACCGCCACCCGGGCGCCTTCACCTCCATCCTC
AACTTCTACCGCACTGGGCGACTGCACATGATGGAGGAGATGTGCGCGCTCAGCTTCAGCCAAGAGCTCG
ACTACTGGGGCATCGACGAGATCTACCCGGAGTCCTGCTGCCAGGCCCGCTACCACCAGAAGAAAGAGCA
GATGAACGAGGAGCTCAAGCGTGAGGCCGAGACCCTACGGGAGCGGGAAGGCGAGGAGTTCGATAACACG
TGCTGCGCAGAGAAGAGGAAAAAACTCTGGGACCTACTGGAGAAGCCCAATTCCTCTGTGGCTGCCAAGA
TCCTTGCCATAATTTCCATCATGTTCATCGTCCTCTCCACCATTGCCCTGTCCCTCAACACGCTGCCTGA
GCTACAGAGCCTCGATGAGTTCGGCCAGTCCACAGACAACCCCCAGCTGGCCCACGTGGAGGCCGTGTGC
ATCGCATGGTTCACCATGGAGTACCTGCTGAGGTTCCTCTCCTCGCCCAAGAAGTGGAAGTTCTTCAAGG
GCCCACTCAATGCCATTGACTTGTTGGCCATTCTGCCATACTATGTCACCATTTTCCTCACCGAATCCAA
CAAGAGCGTGCTGCAATTCCAGAATGTCCGCCGCGTGGTCCAGATCTTCCGCATCATGCGCATTCTCCGC
ATCCTTAAGCTTGCACGCCACTCCACTGGCCTCCAGTCTCTGGGCTTCACTTTGCGGAGGAGCTACAATG
AGTTGGGCTTGCTCATCCTCTTCCTTGCCATGGGCATTATGATCTTCTCCAGCCTTGTCTTCTTTGCTGA
GAAGGATGAGGACGACACCAAGTTCAAAAGCATCCCAGCCTCTTTCTGGTGGGCCACCATCACCATGACT
ACTGTTGGGTATGGAGACATCTACCCCAAGACTCTCCTGGGGAAAATTGTTGGGGGACTCTGCTGCATTG
CAGGAGTCCTGGTGATTGCTCTTCCCATCCCCATCATCGTCAATAACTTCTCTGAGTTCTATAAGGAGCA
GAAGAGACAGGAGAAAGCAATCAAACGGCGAGAGGCTCTGGAGAGAGCCAAGAGGAATGGCAGCATCGTA
TCCATGAACATGAAGGATGCTTTTGCCCGGAGCATTGAGATGATGGACATTGTGGTTGAGAAAAATGGGG
AGAATATGGGTAAGAAAGACAAAGTACAAGATAACCACTTGTCTCCTAACAAATGGAAATGGACAAAGAG
GACACTGTCTGAAACCAGCTCAAGTAAGTCCTTTGAAACCAAGGAACAGGGATCCCCTGAAAAAGCCAGA
TCGTCTTCTAGTCCTCAGCACCTGAACGTTCAGCAGTTGGAAGACATGTACAATAAGATGGCCAAGACCC
AATCCCAACCCATCCTCAATACCAAGGAGTCAGCAGCACAGAGCAAACCAAAGGAAGAACTTGAAATGGA
GAGTATCCCCAGCCCCGTAGCCCCTCTGCCCACTCGCACAGAAGGGGTCATTGACATGCGAAGTATGTCA
AGCATTGATAGTTTCATTAGCTGTGCCACAGACTTCCCTGAGGCCACCAGATTCTCCCACAGCCCTTTGA
CATCACTCCCCAGCAAGACTGGGGGCAGCACAGCCCCAGAAGTGGGCTGGCGGGGAGCTCTGGGTGCCAG
TGGTGGTAGGTTTGTGGAGGCCAACCCCAGCCCTGATGCCAGCCAGCACTCTAGTTTCTTCATCGAGAGC
CCCAAGAGTTCCATGAAAACTAACAACCCTTTGAAGCTCCGAGCACTTAAAGTCAACTTCATGGAGGGTG
ACCCCAGTCCACTCCTCCCCGTTCTAGGGATGTACCATGACCCTCTCAGGAACCGGGGGAGTGCTGCGGC
TGCTGTCGCTGGACTGGAGTGTGCCACGCTTTTGGACAAGGCTGTGCTGAGCCCAGAGTCCTCCATCTAC
ACCACAGCAAGTGCTAAGACACCCCCCCGGTCTCCTGAGAAACACACAGCAATAGCGTTCAACTTTGAGG
CGGGTGTCCACCAGTACATTGACGCAGACACAGATGATGAGGGACAGCTGCTCTACAGTGTGGACTCCAG
CCCCCCCAAAAGCCTCCCTGGGAGCACCAGTCCGAAGTTCAGCACGGGGACAAGATCGGAGAAAAACCAC
TTTGAAAGCTCCCCTTTACCCACCTCCCCTAAGTTCTTAAGGCAGAACTGTATTTACTCCACAGAAGCAT
TGACTGGAAAAGGCCCCAGTGGTCAGGAAAAGTGCAAACTTGAGAACCACATCTCCCCTGACGTCCGTGT
GTTGCCAGGGGGAGGAGCCCATGGAAGCACACGAGATCAGAGCATCACGGTACCGCGGGCCCGGGATCCA
CCGGTCGCCACCATGGTGAGCAAGGGCGAGGAGCTGTTCACCGGGGTGGTGCCCATCCTGGTCGAGCTGG
ACGGCGACGTAAACGGCCACAAGTTCAGCGTGTCCGGCGAGGGCGAGGGCGATGCCACCTACGGCAAGCT
GACCCTGAAGTTCATCTGCACCACCGGCAAGCTGCCCGTGCCCTGGCCCACCCTCGTGACCACCCTGACC
TACGGCGTGCAGTGCTTCAGCCGCTACCCCGACCACATGAAGCAGCACGACTTCTTCAAGTCCGCCATGC
CCGAAGGCTACGTCCAGGAGCGCACCATCTTCTTCAAGGACGACGGCAACTACAAGACCCGCGCCGAGGT
GAAGTTCGAGGGCGACACCCTGGTGAACCGCATCGAGCTGAAGGGCATCGACTTCAAGGAGGACGGCAAC
ATCCTGGGGCACAAGCTGGAGTACAACTACAACAGCCACAACGTCTATATCATGGCCGACAAGCAGAAGA
ACGGCATCAAGGTGAACTTCAAGATCCGCCACAACATCGAGGACGGCAGCGTGCAGCTCGCCGACCACTA
CCAGCAGAACACCCCCATCGGCGACGGCCCCGTGCTGCTGCCCGACAACCACTACCTGAGCACCCAGTCC
GCCCTGAGCAAAGACCCCAACGAGAAGCGCGATCACATGGTCCTGCTGGAGTTCGTGACCGCCGCCGGGA
TCACTCTCGGCATGGACGAGCTGTACAAGTAAAGCGGCCGCGACTCTAGATCATAATCAGCCATACCACA
TTTGTAGAGGTTTTACTTGCTTTAAAAAACCTCCCACACCTCCCCCTGAACCTGAAACATAAAATGAATG
CAATTGTTGTTGTTAACTTGTTTATTGCAGCTTATAATGGTTACAAATAAAGCAATAGCATCACAAATTT
CACAAATAAAGCATTTTTTTCACTGCATTCTAGTTGTGGTTTGTCCAAACTCATCAATGTATCTTAAGGC
GTAAATTGTAAGCGTTAATATTTTGTTAAAATTCGCGTTAAATTTTTGTTAAATCAGCTCATTTTTTAAC
CAATAGGCCGAAATCGGCAAAATCCCTTATAAATCAAAAGAATAGACCGAGATAGGGT
[37 nt withheld, positions 3979-4015]
AAAGAACGTGGACTCCAACGTCAAAGG
[49 nt withheld, positions 4043-4091]
T
[91 nt withheld, positions 4093-4183]
G
[124 nt withheld, positions 4185-4308]
CAGGTGGCACTTTTCGGGGAAATGTGCGCGGAACCCCTATTTGTTTATTTTTCTAAATACATTCAAATAT
GTATCCGCTCATGAGACAATAACCCTGATAAATGCTTCAATAATATTGAAAAAGGAAGAGTCCTGAGGCG
GAAAGAACCAGCTGTGGAATGTGTGTCAGTTAGGGTGTGGAAAGTCCCCAGGCTCCCCAGCAGGCAGAAG
TATGCAAAGCATGCATCTCAATTAGTCAGCAACCAGGTGTGGAAAGTCCCCAGGCTCCCCAGCAGGCAGA
AGTATGCAAAGCATGCATCTCAATTAGTCAGCAACCATAGTCCCGCCCCTAACTCCGCCCATCCCGCCCC
TAACTCCGCCCAGTTCCGCCCATTCTCCGCCCCATGGCTGACTAATTTTTTTTATTTATGCAGAGGCCGA
GGCCGCCTCGGCCTCTGAGCTATTCCAGAAGTAGTGAGGAGGCTTTTTTGGAGGCCTAGGCTTTTGCAAA
GATCGATCAAGAGACAGGATGAGGATCGTTTCGCATGATTGAACAAGATGGATTGCACGCAGGTTCTCCG
GCCGCTTGGGTGGAGAGGCTATTCGGCTATGACTGGGCACAACAGACAATCGGCTGCTCTGATGCCGCCG
TGTTCCGGCTGTCAGCGCAGGGGCGCCCGGTTCTTTTTGTCAAGACCGACCTGTCCGGTGCCCTGAATGA
ACTGCAAGACGAGGCAGCGCGGCTATCGTGGCTGGCCACGACGGGCGTTCCTTGCGCAGCTGTGCTCGAC
GTTGTCACTGAAGCGGGAAGGGACTGGCTGCTATTGGGCGAAGTGCCGGGGCAGGATCTCCTGTCATCTC
ACCTTGCTCCTGCCGAGAAAGTATCCATCATGGCTGATGCAATGCGGCGGCTGCATACGCTTGATCCGGC
TACCTGCCCATTCGACCACCAAGCGAAACATCGCATCGAGCGAGCACGTACTCGGATGGAAGCCGGTCTT
GTCGATCAGGATGATCTGGACGAAGAGCATCAGGGGCTCGCGCCAGCCGAACTGTTCGCCAGGCTCAAGG
CGAGCATGCCCGACGGCGAGGATCTCGTCGTGACCCATGGCGATGCCTGCTTGCCGAATATCATGGTGGA
AAATGGCCGCTTTTCTGGATTCATCGACTGTGGCCGGCTGGGTGTGGCGGACCGCTATCAGGACATAGCG
TTGGCTACCCGTGATATTGCTGAAGAGCTTGGCGGCGAATGGGCTGACCGCTTCCTCGTGCTTTACGGTA
TCGCCGCTCCCGATTCGCAGCGCATCGCCTTCTATCGCCTTCTTGACGAGTTCTTCTGAGCGGGACTCTG
GGGTTCGAAATGACCGACCAAGCGACGCCCAACCTGCCATCACGAGATTTCGATTCCACCGCCGCCTTCT
ATGAAAGGTTGGGCTTCGGAATCGTTTTCCGGGACGCCGGCTGGATGATCCTCCAGCGCGGGGATCTCAT
GCTGGAGTTCTTCGCCCACCCTAGGGGGAGGCTAACTGAAACACGGAAGGAGACAATACCGGAAGGAACC
CGCGCTATGACGGCAATAAAAAGACAGAATAAAACGCACGGTGTTGGGTCGTTTGTTCATAAACGCGGGG
TTCGGTCCCAGGGCTGGCACTCTGTCGATACCCCACCGAGACCCCATTGGGGCCAATACGCCCGCGTTTC
TTCCTTTTCCCCACCCCACCCCCCAAGTTCGGGTGAAGGCCCAGGGCTCGCAGCCAACGTCGGGGCGGCA
GGCCCTGCCATAGCCTCAGGTTACTCATATATACTTTAGATTGATTTAAAACTTCATTTTTAATTTAAAA
GGATCTAGGTGAAGATCCTTTTTGATAATCTCATGACCAAAATCCCTTAACGTGAGTTTTCGTTCCACTG
AGCGTCAGACCCCGTAGAAAAGATCAAAGGATCTTCTTGAGATCCTTTTTTTCTGCGCGTAATCTGCTGC
TTGCAAACAAAAAAACCACCGCTACCAGCGGTGGTTTGTTTGCCGGATCAAGAGCTACCAACTCTTTTTC
CGAAGGTAACTGGCTTCAGCAGAGCGCAGATACCAAATACTGTTCTTCTAGTGTAGCCGTAGTTAGGCCA
CCACTTCAAGAACTCTGTAGCACCGCCTACATACCTCGCTCTGCTAATCCTGTTACCAGTGGCTGCTGCC
AGTGGCGATAAGTCGTGTCTTACCGGGTTGGACTCAAGACGATAGTTACCGGATAAGGCGCAGCGGTCGG
GCTGAACGGGGGGTTCGTGCACACAGCCCAGCTTGGAGCGAACGACCTACACCGAACTGAGATACCTACA
GCGTGAGCTATGAGAAAGCGCCACGCTTCCCGAAGGGAGAAAGGCGGACAGGTATCCGGTAAGCGGCAGG
GTCGGAACAGGAGAGCGCACGAGGGAGCTTCCAGGGGGAAACGCCTGGTATCTTTATAGTCCTGTCGGGT
TTCGCCACCTCTGACTTGAGCGTCGATTTTTGTGATGCTCGTCAGGGGGGCGGAGCCTATGGAAAAACGC
CAGCAACGCGGCCTTTTTACGGTTCCTGGCCTTTTGCTGGCCTTTTGCTCACATGTTCTTTCCTGCGTTA
TCCCCTGATTCTGTGGATAACCGTATTACCGCCATGCATTAGTTATTAATAGTAATCAATTACGGGGTCA
TTAGTTCATAGCCCATATATGGAGTTCCGCGTTACATAACTTACGGTAAATGGCCCGCCTGGCTGACCGC
CCAACGACCCCCGCCCATTGACGTCAATAATGACGTATGTTCCCATAGTAACGCCAATAGGGACTTTCCA
TTGACGTCAATGGGTGGAGTATTTACGGTAAACTGCCCACTTGGCAGTACATCAAGTGTATCATATGCCA
AGTACGCCCCCTATTGACGTCAATGACGGTAAATGGCCCGCCTGGCATTATGCCCAGTACATGACCTTAT
GGGACTTTCCTACTTGGCAGTACATCTACGTATTAGTCATCGCTATTACCATG
Features (pLannotate 1.2.2; 16 found; start..end, strand, type, name):
      1..204     +  promoter       CMV promoter: human cytomegalovirus (CMV) immediate early promoter
    227..270     +  misc_feature   MCS (fragment): multiple cloning site
    273..2846    +  CDS            KCNB1: KCNB1_HUMAN - Experimental evidence at protein level: Swiss-Prot protein existence level 1. Voltage-gated potassium channel that mediates transmembrane potassium transport in excitable membranes, primarily in the brain, but also in the pancreas and cardiovascular system. Contributes to the regulation of the action potential (AP) repolarization, duration and frequency of repetitive AP firing in neurons, muscle cells and endocrine cells and plays a role in homeostatic attenuation of electrical excitability throughout the brain (PubMed:23161216). Plays also a role in the regulation of exocytosis
   2847..2875    +  misc_feature   MCS (fragment): multiple cloning site
   2883..3602    +  CDS            EGFP: the original enhanced GFP (Yang et al., 1996) mammalian codon-optimized
   3619..3702    +  CDS            large T antigen (fragment): large T antigen from SV40 (simian virus 40)
   3725..3846    +  polyA_signal   SV40 poly(A) signal: SV40 polyadenylation signal
   3880..4308    -  rep_origin     f1 ori (sequence partly withheld): f1 bacteriophage origin of replication; arrow indicates direction of (+) strand synthesis
   4335..4439    +  promoter       AmpR promoter: bla
   4441..4798    +  promoter       SV40 promoter: SV40 enhancer and early promoter
   4833..5627    +  CDS            NeoR/KanR: aminoglycoside phosphotransferase from Tn5; aph(3')-II (or nptII); confers resistance to neomycin, kanamycin, and G418 (Geneticin®)
   5648..5800    +  CDS            ble (fragment): BLE_KLEPN - Experimental evidence at protein level: Swiss-Prot protein existence level 1. Binding protein with a strong affinity to the bleomycin family of antibiotics. Binds to CL990; an antimitotic-antibiotic compound. From Klebsiella pneumoniae.
   5859..5906    +  polyA_signal   HSV TK poly(A) signal: herpes simplex virus thymidine kinase polyadenylation signal (Cole and Stacy, 1985)
   5997..6013    -  polyA_signal   bGH poly(A) signal (fragment): bovine growth hormone polyadenylation signal
   6235..6823    +  rep_origin     ori: high-copy-number ColE1/pMB1/pBR322/pUC origin of replication
   6998..7301    +  enhancer       CMV enhancer: human cytomegalovirus immediate early enhancer
