[The description below was written by a language model from this plasmid's Addgene catalogue record and pLannotate feature annotations shown in this document.]
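Description:
hC73W-pEGFP-N1 is a mammalian expression plasmid built on the Clontech pEGFP-N1 backbone, carrying the human voltage-gated potassium channel KCNB1 (Kv2.1) with a cysteine-to-tryptophan substitution at position 73. The channel coding sequence sits between remnants of the multiple cloning site, downstream of the human cytomegalovirus immediate-early enhancer and promoter (the enhancer annotation falls at the end of the linearised 7.3 kb record because the circular sequence is numbered from the promoter). It is followed by a short linker derived from the cloning site and then EGFP, so the record describes a C-terminal EGFP fusion. An SV40 polyadenylation signal terminates the transcript. The restriction sites used for cloning are not recorded.

The rest of the plasmid is standard for this vector family. A high-copy ColE1/pUC-type origin supports propagation in E. coli, and an f1 origin allows single-stranded DNA production. A single Tn5 aminoglycoside phosphotransferase gene (NeoR/KanR) serves as a dual marker. A bacterial promoter drives it for kanamycin selection in bacteria, and the SV40 enhancer/early promoter drives it for G418 selection in mammalian cells, with an HSV TK polyadenylation signal downstream. The short large T antigen, ble and bGH poly(A) fragments in the feature table appear to be backbone remnants or partial annotation matches rather than functional elements.

The stated purpose is to express the C73W channel variant in mammalian cells for imaging. The fluorescent tag lets the localisation and expression of the mutant Kv2.1 protein be followed directly by microscopy. The record does not describe the functional consequence of the mutation.
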