Addgene plasmid #111537: hC73W-pEGFP-N1
Purpose: Expresses human KCNB1 C73W in mammalian cells for imaging
Depositing lab: Federico Sesti. Depositing organization: Rutgers, The State University of New Jersey.
Backbone
  Vector backbone: peGFP-N1
  Backbone manufacturer: Clontech
  Vector type: Mammalian Expression
  Selectable markers: Neomycin (select with G418)
Growth in bacteria
  Bacterial resistance: Kanamycin, 50 μg/mL
  Growth temperature: 37°C
  Growth strain: DH5alpha
  Copy number: High Copy
Gene/Insert
  Gene/Insert name: human C73W-Kv2.1 (alt name: KCNB1)
  Species: H. sapiens (human)
  Mutation: C73W
  Entrez Gene: KCNB1 (a.k.a. DRK1, Kv2.1)
  Promoter: CMV
  Tag / fusion protein: EGFP (C terminal on insert)
  Cloning method: Restriction Enzyme; 5′ cloning site Unknown (unknown if destroyed); 3′ cloning site Unknown (unknown if destroyed)
Terms and licenses: Academic/Nonprofit Terms; Industry Terms: Not Available to Industry
How to cite: hC73W-pEGFP-N1 was a gift from Federico Sesti (Addgene plasmid # 111537 ; http://n2t.net/addgene:111537 ; RRID:Addgene_111537)
